Addgene plasmid #88554: pDONR223-ZNF296
Purpose: Donor Vector containing ZNF296 transcription factor, part of the Human TFome Collection
Depositing lab: Marc Vidal. Depositing organization: Dana-Farber Cancer Institute. Publication: A comprehensive library of human transcription factors for cell fate engineering. Ng AHM, Khoshakhlagh P, Rojo Arias JE, Pasquini G, Wang K, Swiersy A, Shipman SL, Appleton E, Kiaee K, Kohman RE, Vernet A, Dysart M, Leeper K, Saylor W, Huang JY, Graveline A, Taipale J, Hill DE, Vidal M, Melero-Martin JM, Busskamp V, Church GM. Nat Biotechnol. 2021 Apr;39(4):510-519. doi: 10.1038/s41587-020-0742-6. Epub 2020 Nov 30. PubMed 33257861.
Backbone
  Vector backbone: pDONR223
  Backbone manufacturer: Invitrogen
  Backbone size w/o insert (bp): 3000
  Vector type: Gateway Donor Vector
Growth in bacteria
  Bacterial resistance: Spectinomycin, 50 μg/mL
  Growth temperature: 37°C
  Growth strain: DH5alpha
  Copy number: High Copy
Gene/Insert
  Gene/Insert name: ZNF296
  Species: H. sapiens (human)
  Insert size (bp): 1428
  Mutation: Last nucleotide of stop codon removed to allow for Gateway C-terminal fusions
  Entrez Gene: ZNF296 (a.k.a. ZFP296, ZNF342)
  Cloning method: Gateway Cloning
  Sequencing primers: 5′ M13F(-21); 3′ M13R
Terms and licenses: Academic/Nonprofit Terms; Industry Terms: Not Available to Industry
Depositor comments: Represents the ORFeome subset of the TFome
How to cite: pDONR223-ZNF296 was a gift from Marc Vidal (Addgene plasmid # 88554 ; http://n2t.net/addgene:88554 ; RRID:Addgene_88554)
