[The description below was written by a language model from this plasmid's Addgene catalogue record.]
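Description:
pDONR223-ZNF296 is a Gateway donor-backbone clone (functionally an entry clone) built on the Invitrogen pDONR223 backbone, which the record lists as about 3 kb without insert. It carries the open reading frame of the human zinc finger transcription factor ZNF296 (also known as ZFP296 or ZNF342). It is a bacterial propagation plasmid, maintained at high copy number in standard E. coli cloning strains under spectinomycin selection. The record does not include a feature table, so the origin of replication and the exact recombination sites are not itemised. The insert was introduced by Gateway cloning, and in such a clone it would normally be flanked by att recombination sites. M13 forward and reverse primer sites on either side allow sequence verification.

The insert is listed as 1428 bp and has one deliberate modification: the last nucleotide of the stop codon has been removed. This leaves the reading frame open at its 3' end, so that after recombination into a destination vector the protein can be fused in frame to a C-terminal tag or reporter. No promoter for expression of the ORF is recorded. This fits the plasmid's role as a shuttle source of the coding sequence rather than an expression construct, since expression depends on the regulatory elements of whichever destination vector receives the ORF.

The plasmid belongs to the Human TFome Collection, a comprehensive library of human transcription factor clones assembled for cell fate engineering, and is noted as part of the ORFeome-derived subset of that library. Its typical use is as a starting point for transferring ZNF296 into expression vectors for overexpression or screening studies.
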