>Addgene plasmid #88554 | pDONR223-ZNF296 | depositor partial sequence | sequence record 172158 | insert
ATGTCCCGCCGCAAGGCCGGCAGCGCGCCCCGCCGAGTAGAGCCCGCGCCCGCCGCCAACCCAGACGACG
AGATGGAAATGCAGGACCTCGTCATCGAACTCAAGCCCGAGCCAGACGCGCAGCCCCAACAGGCCCCAAG
GCTGGGGCCCTTCTCCCCGAAGGAGGTGTCCTCGGCGGGGCGGTTCGGCGGCGAACCCCACCACTCCCCT
GGCCCCATGCCCGCCGGGGCCGCCCTCCTCGCCCTCGGCCCGCGGAACCCGTGGACCCTGTGGACGCCGT
TGACCCCGAACTATCCCGACCGCCAGCCCTGGACCGACAAACACCCAGATCTGTTGACCTGCGGCCGCTG
CCTGCAGACCTTCCCGTTGGAGGCCATCACTGCCTTCATGGACCACAAGAAGCTGGGCTGTCAGCTCTTC
AGAGGCCCCAGCCGCGGCCAGGGCTCAGAACGAGAGGAGCTGAAGGCCTTGAGCTGCCTGCGCTGTGGCA
AACAGTTCACAGTGGCCTGGAAGCTGCTGCGTCACGCCCAGTGGGACCACGGACTGTCCATCTACCAGAC
AGAATCAGAGGCCCCGGAGGCCCCGCTCCTGGGCCTGGCCGAGGTGGCTGCAGCCGTGTCGGCAGTGGTG
GGGCCAGCAGCTGAGGCCAAGAGCCCCCGTGCAAGTGGCAGCGGCCTCACCCGGCGGAGCCCCACCTGTC
CTGTGTGCAAGAAGACCCTCAGCTCCTTCAGCAACCTCAAAGTGCACATGCGCTCACACACAGGCGAGCG
GCCCTATGCTTGCGACCAGTGTCCCTACGCCTGCGCCCAGAGCAGCAAGCTCAACCGCCACAAGAAGACC
CACCGGCAGGTGCCGCCCCAGAGCCCCCTCATGGCCGACACCAGCCAGGAGCAGGCCTCTGCAGCCCCTC
CGGAGCCGGCTGTCCATGCTGCTGCCCCCACCAGCACCCTTCCATGCAGCGGTGGTGAGGGGGCTGGAGC
CGCCGCCACAGCAGGTGTCCAGGAACCCGGGGCTCCTGGCAGTGGGGCTCAAGCCGGCCCTGGTGGAGAC
ACTTGGGGAGCCATCACCACGGAACAAAGAACTGACCCTGCAAACAGCCAGAAGGCATCACCCAAAAAGA
TGCCCAAGTCAGGGGGCAAGAGCCGCGGGCCCGGGGGCAGCTGTGAGTTCTGCGGGAAGCATTTTACCAA
CAGCAGCAACCTGACGGTGCACCGGCGCTCACACACCGGGGAGCGCCCCTACACCTGTGAGTTCTGCAAC
TACGCCTGCGCCCAGAGCAGTAAGCTCAACCGCCACCGCCGCATGCACGGCATGACGCCTGGCAGCACCC
GCTTCGAGTGCCCCCACTGCCATGTGCCCTTCGGCCTGCGAGCCACCCTGGACAAACACCTGCGGCAGAA
GCACCCTGAGGCGGCCGGCGAGGCCTGA
